>Addgene plasmid #75036 | pJK057 | depositor full sequence | sequence record 142299 | pJK057 sequence 5191 bps
ATCCGGATATAGTTCCTCCTTTCAGCAAAAAACCCCTCAAGACCCGTTTAGAGGCCCCAAGGGGTTATGC
TAGTTATTGCTCAGCGGTGGCAGCAGCCAACTCAGCTTCCTTTCGGGCTTTGTTAGCAGCCGGATCTCAG
TGGTGGTGGTGGTGGTGCTCGAGTGCGGCCGCAAGCTTGCATGCCTGCAGTTAACCGAACTTACTCTGCG
CCCAAATCACGCCGCTGGCATATTCCGGCGGCAGCAGCGGGATTAAGGCTTCCAGCGTCGCAGTCAGACG
CGATGTGTCGCTGTCGGTCAAATTCAGATGCCCCACTTTACGCCCCGGACGGACTTCTTTGTCGTACCAG
TGCAGATGCACCAGCGGCAGTTTCAGCCAGTCATAATTCACATCGCTACCAATCAGATTGATCATCACCG
ACGGATTATTCACCACTGGTTGCGGTAACGGCAGATCGGTAATCGCCCGCAGATGCAGCTCAAACTGGCT
GATGCTGGCACCGTTTTGTGTCCAGTGACCGCTGTTATGCACACGCGGTGCCAGTTCGTTGATCAACAGA
CCTTGCGGGGTGACAAAACACTCCATCGCCATCACGCCCACATAGCCCAGCTCCTGCATAATCGCCGACA
GCATCTCTTCGGCTCGCGCCTGCTGCTGTGCGTTGGCCTGCGGAAAAGCGACGCTGGTGCGCAAAATACC
GTCCTGATGCAGGTTATGCGTCAGCGGATAAAACACGGTGCTGCCATCAAAGCCGCGCGCGCCAACCAGC
GACACTTCACCAGAGAAGTTAATGCCCTGCTCGACAATACATTCGCCGTAACACTCTGCCGGTAACTGTT
CGGTTTCATTTGCGCGTAAACGCCATTGACCGCGACCGTCATAACCACCAGTGCGACGCTTAACAATCGC
CAGCTCACCTAAACGATCAAACACCGCAGGCCACTCGCTGCGTTCGGCAAGTAACTGCCACGGTGCAGTC
GGCAGGTGGAGCTTATCGAAAAGCTGCTTCTGAGTCAGACGGTCAGCAATAATCGGGAACACATCGCGGT
TCACAAAGGCCGGATGGCGCGCCAGCTCGCGGGTTAATGCGGTTTCCGGCCAGCGTTCTATCTCAGCGGT
AATCACGCTTTGTTGAAAAGGCACCGCCGCCGGTTCAGCGTCCAGCCCGACTGGCCAGACAGCAATGCCT
AACGGTTCGCCTGCCTGACGCAGCATACGGCCTAACTGCCCGTTACCGAGGACGCAAACCTGTTTCATGC
CGCACCTCGCGGGTCCGGGTTTTCCAGCACTTCGTCGGTCTGGGCTTTGCGCCAGTCATTCAGACGCTGG
TGCAGTTCTTTATCATGAGTCGCAAGAATTTGTGCTGCCAGTAACGCCGCGTTTGCCGCGCCAGCTTTAC
CAATCGCCAGCGTACCCACCGGAATGCCGCGCGGCATTTGTACGATGGAGTAGAGGCTATCGACACCGCT
CAGTGCGGCGCTCTGTACTGGCACGCCCAGCACCGGCACCAGCGTTTTGGCGGCAATCATGCCTGGCAGA
TGCGCTGCGCCGCCTGCGCCCGCAATAATCACCTGATAACCGTTCTCTTCGGCGCTTTCGGCGAAGCTGA
ACAGTTTATCGGGGGTGCGGTGAGCAGAAACCACTTCAACGTGGTGCGGGACATTCAGGATTTCGAAGAT
TTCGGCGGCGAACTGCATGGTAGCCCAGTCGCTTTTGGACCCCATCACAATGGCGACACGCGCGTGATGA
TGGTGGTGATGCATATGTATATCTCCTTCTTAAAGTTAAACAAAATTATTTCTAGAGGGAAACCGTTGTG
GTCTCCCTATAGTGAGTCGTATTAATTTCGCGGGATCGAGATCTCGGGCAGCGTTGGGTCCTGGCCACGG
GTGCGCATGATCGTGCTCCTGTCGTTGAGGACCCGGCTAGGCTGGCGGGGTTGCCTTACTGGTTAGCAGA
ATGAATCACCGATACGCGAGCGAACGTGAAGCGACTGCTGCTGCAAAACGTCTGCGACCTGAGCAACAAC
ATGAATGGTCTTCGGTTTCCGTGTTTCGTAAAGTCTGGAAACGCGGAAGTCAGCGCCCTGCACCATTATG
TTCCGGATCTGCATCGCAGGATGCTGCTGGCTACCCTGTGGAACACCTACATCTGTATTAACGAAGCGCT
GGCATTGACCCTGAGTGATTTTTCTCTGGTCCCGCCGCATCCATACCGCCAGTTGTTTACCCTCACAACG
TTCCAGTAACCGGGCATGTTCATCATCAGTAACCCGTATCGTGAGCATCCTCTCTCGTTTCATCGGTATC
ATTACCCCCATGAACAGAAATCCCCCTTACACGGAGGCATCAGTGACCAAACAGGAAAAAACCGCCCTTA
ACATGGCCCGCTTTATCAGAAGCCAGACATTAACGCTTCTGGAGAAACTCAACGAGCTGGACGCGGATGA
ACAGGCAGACATCTGTGAATCGCTTCACGACCACGCTGATGAGCTTTACCGCAGCTGCCTCGCGCGTTTC
GGTGATGACGGTGAAAACCTCTGACACATGCAGCTCCCGGAGACGGTCACAGCTTGTCTGTAAGCGGATG
CCGGGAGCAGACAAGCCCGTCAGGGCGCGTCAGCGGGTGTTGGCGGGTGTCGGGGCGCAGCCATGACCCA
GTCACGTAGCGATAGCGGAGTGTATACTGGCTTAACTATGCGGCATCAGAGCAGATTGTACTGAGAGTGC
ACCATATATGCGGTGTGAAATACCGCACAGATGCGTAAGGAGAAAATACCGCATCAGGCGCTCTTCCGCT
TCCTCGCTCACTGACTCGCTGCGCTCGGTCGTTCGGCTGCGGCGAGCGGTATCAGCTCACTCAAAGGCGG
TAATACGGTTATCCACAGAATCAGGGGATAACGCAGGAAAGAACATGTGAGCAAAAGGCCAGCAAAAGGC
CAGGAACCGTAAAAAGGCCGCGTTGCTGGCGTTTTTCCATAGGCTCCGCCCCCCTGACGAGCATCACAAA
AATCGACGCTCAAGTCAGAGGTGGCGAAACCCGACAGGACTATAAAGATACCAGGCGTTTCCCCCTGGAA
GCTCCCTCGTGCGCTCTCCTGTTCCGACCCTGCCGCTTACCGGATACCTGTCCGCCTTTCTCCCTTCGGG
AAGCGTGGCGCTTTCTCATAGCTCACGCTGTAGGTATCTCAGTTCGGTGTAGGTCGTTCGCTCCAAGCTG
GGCTGTGTGCACGAACCCCCCGTTCAGCCCGACCGCTGCGCCTTATCCGGTAACTATCGTCTTGAGTCCA
ACCCGGTAAGACACGACTTATCGCCACTGGCAGCAGCCACTGGTAACAGGATTAGCAGAGCGAGGTATGT
AGGCGGTGCTACAGAGTTCTTGAAGTGGTGGCCTAACTACGGCTACACTAGAAGGACAGTATTTGGTATC
TGCGCTCTGCTGAAGCCAGTTACCTTCGGAAAAAGAGTTGGTAGCTCTTGATCCGGCAAACAAACCACCG
CTGGTAGCGGTGGTTTTTTTGTTTGCAAGCAGCAGATTACGCGCAGAAAAAAAGGATCTCAAGAAGATCC
TTTGATCTTTTCTACGGGGTCTGACGCTCAGTGGAACGAAAACTCACGTTAAGGGATTTTGGTCATGAGA
TTATCAAAAAGGATCTTCACCTAGATCCTTTTAAATTAAAAATGAAGTTTTAAATCAATCTAAAGTATAT
ATGAGTAAACTTGGTCTGACAGTTACCAATGCTTAATCAGTGAGGCACCTATCTCAGCGATCTGTCTATT
TCGTTCATCCATAGTTGCCTGACTCCCCGTCGTGTAGATAACTACGATACGGGAGGGCTTACCATCTGGC
CCCAGTGCTGCAATGATACCGCGAGACCCACGCTCACCGGCTCCAGATTTATCAGCAATAAACCAGCCAG
CCGGAAGGGCCGAGCGCAGAAGTGGTCCTGCAACTTTATCCGCCTCCATCCAGTCTATTAATTGTTGCCG
GGAAGCTAGAGTAAGTAGTTCGCCAGTTAATAGTTTGCGCAACGTTGTTGCCATTGCTGCAGGCATCGTG
GTGTCACGCTCGTCGTTTGGTATGGCTTCATTCAGCTCCGGTTCCCAACGATCAAGGCGAGTTACATGAT
CCCCCATGTTGTGCAAAAAAGCGGTTAGCTCCTTCGGTCCTCCGATCGTTGTCAGAAGTAAGTTGGCCGC
AGTGTTATCACTCATGGTTATGGCAGCACTGCATAATTCTCTTACTGTCATGCCATCCGTAAGATGCTTT
TCTGTGACTGGTGAGTACTCAACCAAGTCATTCTGAGAATAGTGTATGCGGCGACCGAGTTGCTCTTGCC
CGGCGTCAATACGGGATAATACCGCGCCACATAGCAGAACTTTAAAAGTGCTCATCATTGGAAAACGTTC
TTCGGGGCGAAAACTCTCAAGGATCTTACCGCTGTTGAGATCCAGTTCGATGTAACCCACTCGTGCACCC
AACTGATCTTCAGCATCTTTTACTTTCACCAGCGTTTCTGGGTGAGCAAAAACAGGAAGGCAAAATGCCG
CAAAAAAGGGAATAAGGGCGACACGGAAATGTTGAATACTCATACTCTTCCTTTTTCAATATTATTGAAG
CATTTATCAGGGTTATTGTCTCATGAGCGGATACATATTTGAATGTATTTAGAAAAATAAACAAATAGGG
GTTCCGCGCACATTTCCCCGAAAAGTGCCACCTGAAATTGTAAACGTTAATATTTTGTTAAAATTCGCGT
TAAATTTTTGTTAAATCAGCTCATTTTTTAACCAATAGGCCGAAATCGGCAAAATCCCTTATAAATCAAA
AGAATAGACCGAGATAGGGT
[37 nt withheld, positions 4851-4887]
AAAGAACGTGGACTCCAACGTCAAAGG
[49 nt withheld, positions 4915-4963]
T
[91 nt withheld, positions 4965-5055]
G
[124 nt withheld, positions 5057-5180]
CCCATTCGCCA
Features (pLannotate 1.2.2; 15 found; start..end, strand, type, name):
     26..73      -  terminator     T7 terminator: transcription terminator for bacteriophage T7 RNA polymerase
     81..130     -  CDS            SET1 (fragment): solubility-enhancement tag derived from T7 phage gene 10B
    140..157     -  CDS            9xHis (fragment): 9xHis affinity tag
    173..190     -  misc_feature   MCS (fragment): pUC18/19 multiple cloning site
    194..1258    -  CDS            purK: PURK_ECOLI - Experimental evidence at protein level: Swiss-Prot protein existence level 1. Catalyzes the ATP-dependent conversion of 5-aminoimidazole ribonucleotide (AIR) and HCO(3)(-) to N5-carboxyaminoimidazole ribonucleotide (N5-CAIR). From Escherichia coli (strain K12).
   1258..1743    -  CDS            purE: PURE_ECOLI - Experimental evidence at protein level: Swiss-Prot protein existence level 1. Catalyzes the conversion of N5-carboxyaminoimidazole ribonucleotide (N5-CAIR) to 4-carboxy-5-aminoimidazole ribonucleotide (CAIR). From Escherichia coli (strain K12).
   1772..1794    -  RBS            RBS: efficient ribosome binding site from bacteriophage T7 gene 10 (Olins and Rangwala, 1989)
   1826..1844    -  promoter       T7 promoter: promoter for bacteriophage T7 RNA polymerase
   1956..2336    -  CDS            YPB1_ECOLX: Protein predicted: Swiss-Prot protein existence level 4. From Escherichia coli.
   2353..2544    +  CDS            rop: Rop protein, which maintains plasmids at low copy number; rop
   2646..2788    +  misc_feature   bom: basis of mobility region from pBR322
   2974..3562    -  rep_origin     ori: high-copy-number ColE1/pMB1/pBR322/pUC origin of replication
   3733..4593    -  CDS            AmpR: β-lactamase; bla; confers resistance to ampicillin, carbenicillin, and related antibiotics
   4594..4698    -  promoter       AmpR promoter: bla
   4725..5180    -  rep_origin     f1 ori (sequence partly withheld): f1 bacteriophage origin of replication; arrow indicates direction of (+) strand synthesis
