[The description below was written by a language model from this plasmid's Addgene catalogue record and pLannotate feature annotations shown in this document.]
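Description:
pJK057 is a bacterial expression plasmid built on the pET23a backbone (5,191 bp in total) for co-production of two Escherichia coli purine biosynthesis enzymes. It replicates from a ColE1/pMB1-type origin and is selected with ampicillin through the β-lactamase gene and its own promoter. The annotation also finds an f1 phage origin, which allows single-stranded DNA production, together with pBR322-derived rop and bom elements. The record lists the copy number as unknown.

The payload is the native purE–purK gene pair cloned between NdeI and HindIII, downstream of the T7 promoter and the T7 gene 10 ribosome binding site and upstream of the T7 terminator. No separate promoter is recorded for purK. In the feature table its coding region directly abuts and overlaps purE by one base, consistent with both genes being transcribed as a single T7-driven operon-like message. PurE (N5-carboxyaminoimidazole ribonucleotide mutase, from strain K-12 MG1655) carries an engineered N-terminal His6 tag made by replacing residues 2–7 with histidines rather than by appending extra sequence, which allows metal-affinity purification. PurK (N5-CAIR synthetase) is described without a tag. The short His-tag and T7 gene 10-related fragments annotated between purK and the terminator appear to be residual vector sequence, and the record does not indicate that they are fused to PurK.

PurK converts aminoimidazole ribonucleotide and bicarbonate to N5-CAIR in an ATP-dependent reaction, and PurE rearranges N5-CAIR to CAIR. The plasmid therefore supplies both enzymes of this two-step pathway segment. Expression requires a host that supplies T7 RNA polymerase, whereas the deposited XL1 Blue strain serves for propagation.
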