Addgene plasmid #75036: pJK057
Purpose: Produces Escherichia coli N5-carboxyaminoimidazole ribonucleotide mutase, N-terminal His6 (H6EcPurE1) and N5-carboxyaminoimidazole ribonucleotide synthetase (EcPurK)
Depositing lab: T. J. Kappock & JoAnne Stubbe. Depositing organization: Massachusetts Institute of Technology.
Backbone
  Vector backbone: pET23a
  Backbone size w/o insert (bp): 3666
  Total vector size (bp): 5191
  Vector type: Bacterial Expression
Growth in bacteria
  Bacterial resistance: Ampicillin, 100 μg/mL
  Growth temperature: 37°C
  Growth strain: XL1 Blue
  Copy number: Unknown
Gene/Insert 1
  Gene/Insert name: N5-carboxyaminoimidazole ribonucleotide mutase (alt names: purE; JW0512; b0523)
  Species: Escherichia coli str. K-12 substr. MG1655
  Mutation: changes residues 2-7 to His (SSRNNP>HHHHHH)
  GenBank ID: NP_415056
  Promoter: T7
  Cloning method: Restriction Enzyme; 5′ cloning site NdeI (not destroyed); 3′ cloning site n/a (unknown if destroyed)
  Sequencing primers: 5′ T7 promoter; 3′ n/a
Gene/Insert 2
  Gene/Insert name: N5-carboxyaminoimidazole ribonucleotide synthetase (alt names: purK; JW0511; b0522)
  Species: Escherichia coli
  GenBank ID: NP_415055
  Entrez Gene: purK (a.k.a. b0522, ECK0515, JW0511, purE2)
  Promoter: n/a
  Cloning method: Restriction Enzyme; 5′ cloning site n/a (unknown if destroyed); 3′ cloning site HindIII (not destroyed)
  Sequencing primers: 5′ n/a; 3′ T7 terminator
Terms and licenses: Academic/Nonprofit Terms; Industry Terms: Not Available to Industry
Depositor comments: Constructed by T. J. Kappock in the laboratory of JoAnne Stubbe (MIT). In XL1Blue cells.
How to cite: pJK057 was a gift from T. J. Kappock & JoAnne Stubbe (Addgene plasmid # 75036 ; http://n2t.net/addgene:75036 ; RRID:Addgene_75036)
