>Addgene plasmid #75036 | pJK057 | addgene partial sequence | sequence record 146391 | T7term 5'-GCTAGTTATTGCTCAGCGG-3'
AGCAGCCGGATCTCAGTGGTGGTGGTGGTGGTGCTCGAGTGCGGCCGCAAGCTTGCATGCCTGCAGTTAA
CCGAACTTACTCTGCGCCCAAATCACGCCGCTAGCATATTCCGGCGGCAGCAGCGGGATTAAGGCTTCCA
GCGTCGCAGTCAGACGCGATGTGTCGCTGTCGGTCAAATTCAGATGCCCCACTTTACGCCCCGGACGGAC
TTCTTTGTCGTACCAGTGCAGATGCACCAGCGGCAGTTTCAGCCAGTCATAATTCACATCGCTACCAATC
AGATTGATCATCACCGACGGATTATTCACCACTGGTTGCGGTAACGGCAGATCGGTAATCGCCCGCAGAT
GCAGCTCAAACTGGCTGATGCTGGCACCGTTTTGTGTCCAGTGACCGCTGTTATGCACACGCGGTGCCAG
TTCGTTGATCAACAGACCTTGCGGGGTGACAAAACACTCCATCGCCATCACGCCCACATAGCCCAGCTCC
TGCATAATCGCCGACAGCATCTCTTCGGCTCGCGCCTGCTGCTGTGCGTTGGCCTGCGGAAAAGCGACGC
TGGTGCGCAAAATACCGTCCTGATGCAGGTTATGCGTCAGCGGATAAAACACGGTGCTGCCATCAAAGCC
GCGCGCGCCAACCAGCGACACTTCACCAGAGAAGTTAATGCCCTGCTCGACAATACATTCGCCGTAACAC
TCTGCCGGTAACTGTTCGGTTTCATTTGCGCGTAAACGCCATTGACCGCGACCGTCATAACCACCAGTGC
GACGCTTAACAATCGCCAGCTCACCTAAACGATCAAACACCGCAGGCCACTCGCTGCGTTCGGCAAGTAA
CTGCCACGGTGCAGTCGGCAGGTGGAGCTTATCGAAAAGCTGCTTCTGA
