>Addgene plasmid #75036 | pJK057 | addgene partial sequence | sequence record 147406 | T7 5'-TAATACGACTCACTATAGGG-3'
TTTTGTTTAACTTTAAGAAGGAGATATACATATGCATCACCACCATCATCACGCGCGTGTCGCCATTGTG
ATGGGGTCCAAAAGCGACTGGGCTACCATGCAGTTCGCCGCCGAAATCTTCGAAATCCTGAATGTCCCGC
ACCACGTTGAAGTGGTTTCTGCTCACCGCACCCCCGATAAACTGTTCAGCTTCGCCGAAAGCGCCGAAGA
GAACGGTTATCAGGTGATTATTGCGGGCGCAGGCGGCGCAGCGCATCTGCCAGGCATGATTGCCGCCAAA
ACGCTGGTGCCGGTGCTGGGCGTGCCAGTACAGAGCGCCGCACTGAGCGGTGTCGATAGCCTCTACTCCA
TCGTACAAATGCCGCGCGGCATTCCGGTGGGTACGCTGGCGATTGGTAAAGCTGGCGCGGCAAACGCGGC
GTTACTGGCAGCACAAATTCTTGCGACTCATGATAAAGAACTGCACCAGCGTCTGAATGACTGGCGCAAA
GCCCAGACCGACGAAGTGCTGGAAAACCCGGACCCGCGAGGTGCGGCATGAAACAGGTTTGCGTCCTCGG
TAACGGGCAGTTAGGCCGTATGCTGCGTCAGGCAGGCGAACCGTTAGGCATTGCTGTCTGGCCAGTCGGG
CTGGACGCTGAACCGGCGGCGGTGCCTTTTCAACAAAGCGTGATTACCGCTGAGATAGAACGCTGGCCGG
AAACCGCATTAACCCGCGAGCTGGCGCGCCATCCGGCCTTTGTGAACCGCGATGTGTTCCCGATTATTGC
TGACCGTCTGACTCAGAAGCAGCTTTTCGATAAGCTCCACCTGCCGACTGCACCGTGGCAGTTACTTGCC
GAACGCAGCGAGTGGCCTGCGGTGTTTGATCGTTTAGGTGAGCTGGCGATTGTTAAGCGTCGCACTGGTG
GTTATGACGGTCGCGGTCAATGGCGTTTACGCGCAA
